Addgene plasmid #63226: pFusX1-8
Purpose: Encodes RVD positions 1-3 in TALEN assembly
Depositing lab: Stephen Ekker. Depositing organization: Mayo Foundation for Medical Education and Research. Publication: FusX: A rapid one-step TALE assembly system for genome science. Ma AC, McNulty MS, Tanya PL, Jarryd CM, Martinez-Galvez G, Argue DP, Lee HB, Urban MD, Bullard CE, Blackburn PR, Man TK, Clark KJ, Ekker SC. Hum Gene Ther. 2016 Jun;27(6):451-63. doi: 10.1089/hum.2015.172 PubMed 26854857.
Backbone
  Vector backbone: FusX1
  Backbone size w/o insert (bp): 3013
  Vector type: TALEN
Growth in bacteria
  Bacterial resistance: Spectinomycin, 50 μg/mL
  Growth temperature: 37°C
  Growth strain: DH5alpha
  Copy number: High Copy
Gene/Insert
  Gene/Insert name: NI HD NG (alt name: X1_ACT)
  Species: Synthetic
  Mutation: none
  Cloning method: Restriction Enzyme; 5′ cloning site BsaI (destroyed during cloning); 3′ cloning site BsaI (destroyed during cloning)
  Sequencing primers: 5′ pCR8_F1; 3′ pCR8_R1
Terms and licenses: Academic/Nonprofit Terms; Industry Terms: Not Available to Industry
How to cite: pFusX1-8 was a gift from Stephen Ekker (Addgene plasmid # 63226 ; http://n2t.net/addgene:63226 ; RRID:Addgene_63226)
