[The description below was written by a language model from this plasmid's Addgene catalogue record.]
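Description:
pFusX1-8 is a bacterial library plasmid from the FusX TALE assembly system, a rapid one-step method for building custom TAL effector arrays for genome engineering. It is built on the FusX1 backbone, recorded as 3013 bp without insert, and is classified as a TALEN-type vector. It is maintained as a high-copy plasmid in standard E. coli cloning strains under spectinomycin selection. The record does not include a feature table, so the origin of replication and other backbone elements are not specified, although the listed sequencing primers suggest a pCR8-related backbone.

The insert is a synthetic, pre-assembled trimer of TALE repeats carrying the repeat-variable diresidues NI, HD and NG. Under the standard TALE recognition code these specify A, C and T respectively, which matches the alternative insert name X1_ACT. The trimer was cloned through BsaI sites that were destroyed in the process, consistent with Golden Gate-style assembly using type IIS enzymes. No mutations are recorded.

This plasmid supplies RVD positions 1 to 3 of a TALE array. It is one member of a set covering the possible three-repeat combinations for that position, and a user picks it when the target sequence begins with ACT at those positions. It is then combined with trimer plasmids for the downstream positions and a receiving TALEN or TALE backbone to generate a full-length DNA-binding domain. It carries no promoter or expression cassette stated in the record and serves as a cloning intermediate rather than an expression construct.
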