>Addgene plasmid #63226 | pFusX1-8 | depositor partial sequence | sequence record 104970 | pFusX1_ACT
AGTCTTAAGCGTCTCCCCCTGAACCTGACCCCGGACCAAGTGGTGGCTATCGCCAGCAACATTGGCGGCA
AGCAAGCGCTCGAAACGGTGCAGCGGCTGTTGCCGGTGCTGTGCCAGGACCATGGCCTGACCCCGGACCA
AGTGGTGGCTATCGCCAGCCACGATGGCGGCAAGCAAGCGCTCGAAACGGTGCAGCGGCTGTTGCCGGTG
CTGTGCCAGGACCATGGCCTGACCCCGGACCAAGTGGTGGCTATCGCCAGCAACGGTGGCGGCAAGCAAG
CGCTCGAAACGGTGCAGCGGCTGTTGCCGGTGCTGTGCCAGGACCATGGCCTGACGAGACGTC
