>Addgene plasmid #63226 | pFusX1-8 | depositor partial sequence | sequence record 104971 | FusX1
CGTCTCCCCCTGACCCCGGACCAAGTGGTGGCTATCGAGACCGGCGCCGCTACGGGCGCGTCCCATTCGC
CATTCAGGCTGCGCAACTGTTGGGAAGGGCGATCGGTGCGGGCTCTTCGCTATTACGCCAGCTGGCGAAA
GGGGGATGTGCTGCAAGGCGATTAAGTTGGGAACGCCAGGGTTTTCCCAGTCACGACGTTGTAAAACGAC
GGCCAGTGAGCGCGCGTAATCGACTCACTATAGGGCGAATTGGGTACCGGGCCCCCCCTCGAGGTCCTCC
AGCTTTTGTTCCCTTTAGTGAGGGTTAATTGCGCGCTTGGCGTAATCATGGTCATAGCTGTTTCCTGTGT
GAAATTGTTATCCGCTCACAATTCCACACAACATACGAGCCGGAAGCATAAAGTGTAAAGCCTGGGGTGC
CTAATGAGTGAGCTAACTCACATTAATTGCGTTGCGCTCACTGCCCGCTTTCCACCGGTGGTCTCTGGCG
GCAAGCAAGCGCTCGAAACGGTGCAGCGGCTGTTGCCGGTGCTGTGCCAGGACCATGGCCTGACGAGACG
TCTAGACCAGCCAGGACAGAAATGCCTCGACTTCGCTGCTACCCAAGGTTGCCGGGTGACGCACACCGTG
GAAACGGATGAAGGCACGAACCCAGTGGACATAAGCCTGTTCGGTTCGTAAGCTGTAATGCAAGTAGCGT
ATGCGCTCACGCAACTGGTCCAGAACCTTGACCGAACGCAGCGGTGGTAACGGCGCAGTGGCGGTTTTCA
TGGCTTGTTATGACTGTTTTTTTGGGGTACAGTCTATGCCTCGGGCATCCAAGCAGCAAGCGCGTTACGC
CGTGGGTCGATGTTTGATGTTATGGAGCAGCAACGATGTTACGCAGCAGGGCAGTCGCCCTAAAACAAAG
TTAAACATTATGAGGGAAGCGGTGATCGCCGAAGTATCGACTCAACTATCAGAGGTAGTTGGCGTCATCG
AGCGCCATCTCGAACCGACGTTGCTGGCCGTACATTTGTACGGCTCCGCAGTGGATGGCGGCCTGAAGCC
ACACAGTGATATTGATTTGCTGGTTACGGTGACCGTAAGGCTTGATGAAACAACGCGGCGAGCTTTGATC
AACGACCTTTTGGAAACTTCGGCTTCCCCTGGAGAGAGCGAGATTCTCCGCGCTGTAGAAGTCACCATTG
TTGTGCACGACGACATCATTCCGTGGCGTTATCCAGCTAAGCGCGAACTGCAATTTGGAGAATGGCAGCG
CAATGACATTCTTGCAGGTATCTTCGAGCCAGCCACGATCGACATTGATCTGGCTATCTTGCTGACAAAA
GCAAGAGAACATAGCGTTGCCTTGGTAGGTCCAGCGGCGGAGGAACTCTTTGATCCGGTTCCTGAACAGG
ATCTATTTGAGGCGCTAAATGAAACCTTAACGCTATGGAACTCGCCGCCCGACTGGGCTGGCGATGAGCG
AAATGTAGTGCTTACGTTGTCCCGCATTTGGTACAGCGCAGTAACCGGCAAAATCGCGCCGAAGGATGTC
GCTGCCGACTGGGCAATGGAGCGCCTGCCGGCCCAGTATCAGCCCGTCATACTTGAAGCTAGACAGGCTT
ATCTTGGACAAGAAGAAGATCGCTTGGCCTCGCGCGCAGATCAGTTGGAAGAATTTGTCCACTACGTGAA
AGGCGAGATCACCAAGGTAGTCGGCAAATAACCCTCGAGCCACCCATGACCAAAATCCCTTAACGTGAGT
TACGCGTCGTTCCACTGAGCGTCAGACCCCGTAGAAAAGATCAAAGGATCTTCTTGAGATCCTTTTTTTC
TGCGCGTAATCTGCTGCTTGCAAACAAAAAAACCACCGCTACCAGCGGTGGTTTGTTTGCCGGATCAAGA
GCTACCAACTCTTTTTCCGAAGGTAACTGGCTTCAGCAGAGCGCAGATACCAAATACTGTCCTTCTAGTG
TAGCCGTAGTTAGGCCACCACTTCAAGAACTCTGTAGCACCGCCTACATACCTCGCTCTGCTAATCCTGT
TACCAGTGGCTGCTGCCAGTGGCGATAAGTCGTGTCTTACCGGGTTGGACTCAAGACGATAGTTACCGGA
TAAGGCGCAGCGGTCGGGCTGAACGGGGGGTTCGTGCACACAGCCCAGCTTGGAGCGAACGACCTACACC
GAACTGAGATACCTACAGCGTGAGCATTGAGAAAGCGCCACGCTTCCCGAAGGGAGAAAGGCGGACAGGT
ATCCGGTAAGCGGCAGGGTCGGAACAGGAGAGCGCACGAGGGAGCTTCCAGGGGGAAACGCCTGGTATCT
TTATAGTCCTGTCGGGTTTCGCCACCTCTGACTTGAGCGTCGATTTTTGTGATGCTCGTCAGGGGGGCGG
AGCCTATGGAAAAACGCCAGCAACGCGGCCTTTTTACGGTTCCTGGCCTTTTGCTGGCCTTTTGCTCACA
TGTTCTTTCCTGCGTTATCCCCTGATTCTGTGGATAACCGTATTACCGCCTTTGAGTGAGCTGATACCGC
TCGCCGCAGCCGAACGACCGAGCGCAGCGAGTCAGTGAGCGAGGAAGCGGAAGAGCGCCCAATACGCAAA
CCGCCTCTCCCCGCGCGTTGGCCGATTCATTAATGCAGCTGGCACGACAGGTTTCCCGACTGGAAAGCGG
GCAGTGAGCGCAACGCAATTAATACGCGTACCGCTAGCCAGGAAGAGTTTGTAGAAACGCAAAAAGGCCA
TCCGTCAGGATGGCCTTCTGCTTAGTTTGATGCCTGGCAGTTTATGGCGGGCGTCCTGCCCGCCACCCTC
CGGGCCGTTGCTTCACAACGTTCAAATCCGCTCCCGGCGGATTTGTCCTACTCAGGAGAGCGTTCACCGA
CAAACAACAGATAAAACGAAAGGCCCAGTCTTCCGACTGAGCCTTTCGTTTTATTTGATGCCTGGCAGTT
CCCTACTCTCGCGTTAACGCTAGCATGGATGTTTTCCCAGTCACGACGTTGTAAAACGACGGCCAGTCTT
AAG
