>Addgene plasmid #63226 | pFusX1-8 | addgene partial sequence | sequence record 114296 | pCR8_R1 5'-cgaaccgaacaggcttatgt-3'
TCACCCGGCAACCTTGGGTAGCAGCGAAGTCGAGGCATTTCTGTCCTGGCTGGTCTAGACGTCTCGTCAG
GCCATGGTCCTGGCACAGCACCGGCAACAGCCGCTGCACCGTTTCGAGCGCTTGCTTGCCGCCACCGTTG
CTGGCGATAGCCACCACTTGGTCCGGGGTCAGGCCATGGTCCTGGCACAGCACCGGCAACAGCCGCTGCA
CCGTTTCGAGCGCTTGCTTGCCGCCATCGTGGCTGGCGATAGCCACCACTTGGTCCGGAGTCAGGCCATG
GTCCTGGCACAGCACCGGCAACAGCCGCTGCACCGTTTCGAGCGCTTGCTTGCCGCCAATGTTGCTGGCG
ATAGCCACCACTTGGTCCGGGGTCAGGTTCAGGGGGAGACGCTTAAGACTGGCCGTCGTTTTACAACGTC
GTGACTGGGAAAACATCCATGCTAGCGTTAACGCGAGAGTAGGGAACTGCCAGGCATCAAATAAAACGAA
AGGCTCAGTCGGAAGACTGGGCCTTTCGTTTTATCTGTTGTTTGTCGGTGAACGCTCTCCTGAGTAGGAC
AAATCCGCCGGGAGCGGATTTGAACGTTGTGAAGCAACGGCCCGGAGGGTGGCGGGCAGGACGCCCGCCA
TAAACTGCCAGGCATCAAACTAAGCAGAAGGCCATCCTGACGGATGGCCTTTTTGCGTTTCTAC
